>Addgene plasmid #129784 | ORF18(K75A)-3xFLAG pCDNA4 | addgene full sequence | sequence record 257138 | Addgene NGS Result
GACGGATCGGGAGATCTCCCGATCCCCTATGGTGCACTCTCAGTACAATCTGCTCTGATGCCGCATAGTT
AAGCCAGTATCTGCTCCCTGCTTGTGTGTTGGAGGTCGCTGAGTAGTGCGCGAGCAAAATTTAAGCTACA
ACAAGGCAAGGCTTGACCGACAATTGCATGAAGAATCTGCTTAGGGTTAGGCGTTTTGCGCTGCTTCGCG
ATGTACGGGCCAGATATACGCGTTGACATTGATTATTGACTAGTTATTAATAGTAATCAATTACGGGGTC
ATTAGTTCATAGCCCATATATGGAGTTCCGCGTTACATAACTTACGGTAAATGGCCCGCCTGGCTGACCG
CCCAACGACCCCCGCCCATTGACGTCAATAATGACGTATGTTCCCATAGTAACGCCAATAGGGACTTTCC
ATTGACGTCAATGGGTGGAGTATTTACGGTAAACTGCCCACTTGGCAGTACATCAAGTGTATCATATGCC
AAGTACGCCCCCTATTGACGTCAATGACGGTAAATGGCCCGCCTGGCATTATGCCCAGTACATGACCTTA
TGGGACTTTCCTACTTGGCAGTACATCTACGTATTAGTCATCGCTATTACCATGGTGATGCGGTTTTGGC
AGTACATCAATGGGCGTGGATAGCGGTTTGACTCACGGGGATTTCCAAGTCTCCACCCCATTGACGTCAA
TGGGAGTTTGTTTTGGCACCAAAATCAACGGGACTTTCCAAAATGTCGTAACAACTCCGCCCCATTGACG
CAAATGGGCGGTAGGCGTGTACGGTGGGAGGTCTATATAAGCAGAGCTCTCCCTATCAGTGATAGAGATC
TCCCTATCAGTGATAGAGATCGTCGACGAGCTCGTTTAGTGAACCGTCAGATCGCCTGGAGACGCCATCC
ACGCTGTTTTGACCTCCATAGAAGACACCGGGACCGATCCAGCCTCCGGACTCTAGCGTTTAAACTTAAG
CTTGGTACCGAGCTCGGATCCACTAGTCCAGTGTGGTGGAATTCTGCAGATATGCTCGGAAAATACGTGT
GTGAGACCGAGCCGCTGAGCCCGGGGCTTAGGAGGCTCATGTGGCGCTTTTTGCAAAATAAGAATTTAAA
TACATTCCACGCCCAAGAGCTGCGTTTTATTCATTTGGTTCTCTGCAGGATGTACAATTTCGGTCTAAAT
GTGTACCTGTTAAGGGAGGCTACTGCCAATGCCGGGACCTACGACGAGGTGGTCCTGGGACGCGCGGTTC
CTGCGGAGGTGTGGAAGCTCGTGTACGATGGGCTCGAGGAGATGGGCGTGTCAAGTGAGATGCTGCTGTG
TGAGGCATACCGGGACAGCCTCTGGATGCACTTGAACGATAAGGTGGGGCTCTTGAGGGGCCTGGCGAAT
TATCTGTTTCACCGGCTAGGGGTCACCCACGACGTTCGCATCGCCCCGGAAAACCTGGTGGACGGAAACT
TTTTGTTTAATCTGGGAAGTGTGCTCCCCTGCAGGCTGCTCCTTGCGGCGGGCTACTGCCTCGCCTTTTG
GGGCAGCGATGAACACGAACGCTGGGTGCGCTTCTTCGCCCAGAAGCTTTTCATTTGCTACCTGATAGTC
TCCGGGCGTCTTATGACACAGAGGTCTCTGCTAGTTTGGGCCAGCGAAACGGGCTATCCCGGTCCGGTGG
AGGCAGTCTGTCGCGACATCCGCTCCATGTACGGCATACGAACGTATGCGGTCTCGGGTTATCTTCCGGC
TCCGTCCGAAGCGCAGCTGGCCTACCTTGGTGCGTTTAACAACAACGCGGTTTCAGATCCAGCACAGTGG
CGGCCGCTCGAGGGAGGCGGTGGAGCCGACTACAAGGACCACGACGGCGACTACAAGGACCACGACATCG
ACTACAAGGACGACGACGACAAGGGGCCCGTTTAAACCCGCTGATCAGCCTCGACTGTGCCTTCTAGTTG
CCAGCCATCTGTTGTTTGCCCCTCCCCCGTGCCTTCCTTGACCCTGGAAGGTGCCACTCCCACTGTCCTT
TCCTAATAAAATGAGGAAATTGCATCGCATTGTCTGAGTAGGTGTCATTCTATTCTGGGGGGTGGGGTGG
GGCAGGACAGCAAGGGGGAGGATTGGGAAGACAATAGCAGGCATGCTGGGGATGCGGTGGGCTCTATGGC
TTCTGAGGCGGAAAGAACCAGCTGGGGCTCTAGGGGGTATCCCC
[124 nt withheld, positions 2215-2338]
C
[91 nt withheld, positions 2340-2430]
A
[49 nt withheld, positions 2432-2480]
CCTTTGACGTTGGAGTCCACGTTCTTT
[37 nt withheld, positions 2508-2544]
ACCCTATCTCGGTCTATTCTTTTGATTTATAAGGGATTTTGCCGATTTCGGCCTATTGGTTAAAAAATGA
GCTGATTTAACAAAAATTTAACGCGAATTAATTCTGTGGAATGTGTGTCAGTTAGGGTGTGGAAAGTCCC
CAGGCTCCCCAGCAGGCAGAAGTATGCAAAGCATGCATCTCAATTAGTCAGCAACCAGGTGTGGAAAGTC
CCCAGGCTCCCCAGCAGGCAGAAGTATGCAAAGCATGCATCTCAATTAGTCAGCAACCATAGTCCCGCCC
CTAACTCCGCCCATCCCGCCCCTAACTCCGCCCAGTTCCGCCCATTCTCCGCCCCATGGCTGACTAATTT
TTTTTATTTATGCAGAGGCCGAGGCCGCCTCTGCCTCTGAGCTATTCCAGAAGTAGTGAGGAGGCTTTTT
TGGAGGCCTAGGCTTTTGCAAAAAGCTCCCGGGAGCTTGTATATCCATTTTCGGATCTGATCAGCACGTG
TTGACAATTAATCATCGGCATAGTATATCGGCATAGTATAATACGACAAGGTGAGGAACTAAACCATGGC
CAAGTTGACCAGTGCCGTTCCGGTGCTCACCGCGCGCGACGTCGCCGGAGCGGTCGAGTTCTGGACCGAC
CGGCTCGGGTTCTCCCGGGACTTCGTGGAGGACGACTTCGCCGGTGTGGTCCGGGACGACGTGACCCTGT
TCATCAGCGCGGTCCAGGACCAGGTGGTGCCGGACAACACCCTGGCCTGGGTGTGGGTGCGCGGCCTGGA
CGAGCTGTACGCCGAGTGGTCGGAGGTCGTGTCCACGAACTTCCGGGACGCCTCCGGGCCGGCCATGACC
GAGATCGGCGAGCAGCCGTGGGGGCGGGAGTTCGCCCTGCGCGACCCGGCCGGCAACTGCGTGCACTTCG
TGGCCGAGGAGCAGGACTGACACGTGCTACGAGATTTCGATTCCACCGCCGCCTTCTATGAAAGGTTGGG
CTTCGGAATCGTTTTCCGGGACGCCGGCTGGATGATCCTCCAGCGCGGGGATCTCATGCTGGAGTTCTTC
GCCCACCCCAACTTGTTTATTGCAGCTTATAATGGTTACAAATAAAGCAATAGCATCACAAATTTCACAA
ATAAAGCATTTTTTTCACTGCATTCTAGTTGTGGTTTGTCCAAACTCATCAATGTATCTTATCATGTCTG
TATACCGTCGACCTCTAGCTAGAGCTTGGCGTAATCATGGTCATAGCTGTTTCCTGTGTGAAATTGTTAT
CCGCTCACAATTCCACACAACATACGAGCCGGAAGCATAAAGTGTAAAGCCTGGGGTGCCTAATGAGTGA
GCTAACTCACATTAATTGCGTTGCGCTCACTGCCCGCTTTCCAGTCGGGAAACCTGTCGTGCCAGCTGCA
TTAATGAATCGGCCAACGCGCGGGGAGAGGCGGTTTGCGTATTGGGCGCTCTTCCGCTTCCTCGCTCACT
GACTCGCTGCGCTCGGTCGTTCGGCTGCGGCGAGCGGTATCAGCTCACTCAAAGGCGGTAATACGGTTAT
CCACAGAATCAGGGGATAACGCAGGAAAGAACATGTGAGCAAAAGGCCAGCAAAAGGCCAGGAACCGTAA
AAAGGCCGCGTTGCTGGCGTTTTTCCATAGGCTCCGCCCCCCTGACGAGCATCACAAAAATCGACGCTCA
AGTCAGAGGTGGCGAAACCCGACAGGACTATAAAGATACCAGGCGTTTCCCCCTGGAAGCTCCCTCGTGC
GCTCTCCTGTTCCGACCCTGCCGCTTACCGGATACCTGTCCGCCTTTCTCCCTTCGGGAAGCGTGGCGCT
TTCTCATAGCTCACGCTGTAGGTATCTCAGTTCGGTGTAGGTCGTTCGCTCCAAGCTGGGCTGTGTGCAC
GAACCCCCCGTTCAGCCCGACCGCTGCGCCTTATCCGGTAACTATCGTCTTGAGTCCAACCCGGTAAGAC
ACGACTTATCGCCACTGGCAGCAGCCACTGGTAACAGGATTAGCAGAGCGAGGTATGTAGGCGGTGCTAC
AGAGTTCTTGAAGTGGTGGCCTAACTACGGCTACACTAGAAGAACAGTATTTGGTATCTGCGCTCTGCTG
AAGCCAGTTACCTTCGGAAAAAGAGTTGGTAGCTCTTGATCCGGCAAACAAACCACCGCTGGTAGCGGTG
GTTTTTTTGTTTGCAAGCAGCAGATTACGCGCAGAAAAAAAGGATCTCAAGAAGATCCTTTGATCTTTTC
TACGGGGTCTGACGCTCAGTGGAACGAAAACTCACGTTAAGGGATTTTGGTCATGAGATTATCAAAAAGG
ATCTTCACCTAGATCCTTTTAAATTAAAAATGAAGTTTTAAATCAATCTAAAGTATATATGAGTAAACTT
GGTCTGACAGTTACCAATGCTTAATCAGTGAGGCACCTATCTCAGCGATCTGTCTATTTCGTTCATCCAT
AGTTGCCTGACTCCCCGTCGTGTAGATAACTACGATACGGGAGGGCTTACCATCTGGCCCCAGTGCTGCA
ATGATACCGCGAGACCCACGCTCACCGGCTCCAGATTTATCAGCAATAAACCAGCCAGCCGGAAGGGCCG
AGCGCAGAAGTGGTCCTGCAACTTTATCCGCCTCCATCCAGTCTATTAATTGTTGCCGGGAAGCTAGAGT
AAGTAGTTCGCCAGTTAATAGTTTGCGCAACGTTGTTGCCATTGCTACAGGCATCGTGGTGTCACGCTCG
TCGTTTGGTATGGCTTCATTCAGCTCCGGTTCCCAACGATCAAGGCGAGTTACATGATCCCCCATGTTGT
GCAAAAAAGCGGTTAGCTCCTTCGGTCCTCCGATCGTTGTCAGAAGTAAGTTGGCCGCAGTGTTATCACT
CATGGTTATGGCAGCACTGCATAATTCTCTTACTGTCATGCCATCCGTAAGATGCTTTTCTGTGACTGGT
GAGTACTCAACCAAGTCATTCTGAGAATAGTGTATGCGGCGACCGAGTTGCTCTTGCCCGGCGTCAATAC
GGGATAATACCGCGCCACATAGCAGAACTTTAAAAGTGCTCATCATTGGAAAACGTTCTTCGGGGCGAAA
ACTCTCAAGGATCTTACCGCTGTTGAGATCCAGTTCGATGTAACCCACTCGTGCACCCAACTGATCTTCA
GCATCTTTTACTTTCACCAGCGTTTCTGGGTGAGCAAAAACAGGAAGGCAAAATGCCGCAAAAAAGGGAA
TAAGGGCGACACGGAAATGTTGAATACTCATACTCTTCCTTTTTCAATATTATTGAAGCATTTATCAGGG
TTATTGTCTCATGAGCGGATACATATTTGAATGTATTTAGAAAAATAAACAAATAGGGGTTCCGCGCACA
TTTCCCCGAAAAGTGCCACCTGACGTC
Features (pLannotate 1.2.2; 23 found; start..end, strand, type, name):
     28..80      -  misc_feature   bom (fragment): basis of mobility region from pBR322
    235..614     +  enhancer       CMV enhancer: human cytomegalovirus immediate early enhancer
    615..818     +  promoter       CMV promoter: human cytomegalovirus (CMV) immediate early promoter
    820..839     +  promoter       PLtetO-1 promoter (fragment): modified phage lambda PL promoter with tet operator sites (Lutz and Bujard, 1997)
    841..860     +  promoter       PLtetO-1 promoter (fragment): modified phage lambda PL promoter with tet operator sites (Lutz and Bujard, 1997)
    868..901     +  promoter       TRE3GV promoter (fragment): 3rd-generation Tet-responsive promoter that can be activated by binding of Tet-On® 3G, optimized for retroviral and lentiviral vectors
   1032..1802    +  CDS            ORF18: UL79_HHV8P - Protein inferred from homology: Swiss-Prot protein existence level 3. Plays a role in the expression of late transcripts bridging viral DNA replication and late gene expression during infection. From Human herpesvirus 8 type P (isolate GK18) (HHV-8) (Kaposi's sarcoma-associated herpesvirus).
   1893..1913    +  CDS            FLAG (fragment): FLAG® epitope tag, followed by an enterokinase cleavage site
   1945..2169    +  polyA_signal   bGH poly(A) signal: bovine growth hormone polyadenylation signal
   2173..2194    +  promoter       SV40 promoter (fragment): SV40 enhancer and early promoter
   2215..2643    +  rep_origin     f1 ori (sequence partly withheld): f1 bacteriophage origin of replication; arrow indicates direction of (+) strand synthesis
   2657..2986    +  promoter       SV40 promoter: SV40 enhancer and early promoter
   3034..3081    +  promoter       EM7 promoter: synthetic bacterial promoter&nbsp
   3100..3474    +  CDS            BleoR: antibiotic-binding protein; Sh ble from Streptoalloteichus hindustanus; confers resistance to bleomycin, phleomycin, and Zeocin™
   3484..3609    +  CDS            ble (fragment): BLE_KLEPN - Experimental evidence at protein level: Swiss-Prot protein existence level 1. Binding protein with a strong affinity to the bleomycin family of antibiotics. Binds to CL990; an antimitotic-antibiotic compound. From Klebsiella pneumoniae.
   3604..3725    +  polyA_signal   SV40 poly(A) signal: SV40 polyadenylation signal
   3798..3814    -  protein_bind   lac operator: The lac repressor binds to the lac operator to inhibit transcription in E. coli. This inhibition can be relieved by adding lactose or isopropyl-β-D-thiogalactopyranoside (IPTG). lac repressor encoded by lacI
   3822..3852    -  promoter       lac promoter: promoter for the E. coli lac operon
   3867..3888    -  protein_bind   CAP binding site: CAP binding activates transcription in the presence of cAMP. E. coli catabolite activator protein
   3901..3993    -  CDS            lacI (fragment): lac repressor; lacI; The lac repressor binds to the lac operator to inhibit transcription in E. coli. This inhibition can be relieved by adding lactose or isopropyl-β-D-thiogalactopyranoside (IPTG).
   4176..4764    -  rep_origin     ori: high-copy-number ColE1/pMB1/pBR322/pUC origin of replication
   4935..5795    -  CDS            AmpR: β-lactamase; bla; confers resistance to ampicillin, carbenicillin, and related antibiotics
   5796..5900    -  promoter       AmpR promoter: bla
