[The description below was written by a language model from this plasmid's Addgene catalogue record and pLannotate feature annotations shown in this document.]
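Description:
ORF18(K75A)-3xFLAG pCDNA4 is a mammalian expression plasmid of about 5.9 kb built on the pcDNA4/TO backbone. It is propagated in E. coli at high copy from a ColE1/pUC-type origin under ampicillin selection (AmpR, β-lactamase with its own bla promoter). An f1 bacteriophage origin is also present. For selection in mammalian cells, the backbone carries a BleoR (Sh ble) cassette conferring resistance to Zeocin and related bleomycin-family drugs. This cassette is driven by the SV40 early promoter, with the bacterial EM7 promoter in tandem, and ends with an SV40 polyadenylation signal.

The payload is the 771 bp ORF18 coding sequence from Kaposi's sarcoma-associated herpesvirus (HHV-8), carrying a lysine-to-alanine substitution at residue 75. It is fused at its C terminus to a backbone-encoded 3xFLAG epitope for detection or immunoprecipitation; the automated annotation picks up only a FLAG fragment downstream of the ORF. Transcription comes from the CMV immediate-early enhancer and promoter and terminates at the bGH poly(A) signal. Short tet operator matches just downstream of the CMV promoter reflect the "TO" design. With this design, expression is constitutive in ordinary cells but can be repressed, and then induced with tetracycline or doxycycline, in cells that express the Tet repressor.

ORF18 is annotated as a factor linking viral DNA replication to late gene expression. The associated publication concerns the requirement for the ORF18–ORF30 interaction in KSHV late gene expression. This suggests that the K75A point mutant serves as one of a set of mutants for probing that interaction, although the record does not state the effect of the substitution.
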