Addgene plasmid #129784: ORF18(K75A)-3xFLAG pCDNA4
Purpose: Expresses KSHV ORF18 (K75A) with Cterm 3xFLAG tag in mammalian cells
Depositing lab: Britt Glaunsinger. Depositing organization: University of California, Berkeley. Publication: The interaction between ORF18 and ORF30 is required for late gene expression in Kaposi's sarcoma-associated herpesvirus. Castaneda AF, Glaunsinger BA. J Virol. 2018 Oct 10. pii: JVI.01488-18. doi: 10.1128/JVI.01488-18. PubMed 30305361.
Backbone
  Vector backbone: pcDNA4/TO
  Backbone size w/o insert (bp): 5168
  Total vector size (bp): 5928
  Vector type: Mammalian Expression
Growth in bacteria
  Bacterial resistance: Ampicillin, 100 μg/mL
  Growth temperature: 37°C
  Growth strain: DH5alpha
  Copy number: High Copy
Gene/Insert
  Gene/Insert name: ORF18
  Species: Kaposi's sarcoma-associated herpesvirus (HHV-8)
  Insert size (bp): 771
  Mutation: changed Lysine 75 to Alanine
  Entrez Gene: ORF18 (a.k.a. HHV8GK18_gp22)
  Promoter: CMV
  Tag / fusion protein: 3xFLAG (C terminal on backbone)
  Cloning method: Ligation Independent Cloning
  Sequencing primers: 5′ CGCAAATGGGCGGTAGGCGTG; 3′ TAGAAGGCACAGTCGAGG
Terms and licenses: Academic/Nonprofit Terms; Industry Terms: Not Available to Industry
How to cite: ORF18(K75A)-3xFLAG pCDNA4 was a gift from Britt Glaunsinger (Addgene plasmid # 129784 ; http://n2t.net/addgene:129784 ; RRID:Addgene_129784)
